>Addgene plasmid #231223 | CA-0058 CMVTO-SumIL2-rens-3GS-IL2Rb | addgene full sequence | sequence record 459217 | Addgene NGS Result
TCTCATAGCTCACGCTGTAGGTATCTCAGTTCGGTGTAGGTCGTTCGCTCCAAGCTGGGCTGTGTGCACG
AACCCCCCGTTCAGCCCGACCGCTGCGCCTTATCCGGTAACTATCGTCTTGAGTCCAACCCGGTAAGACA
CGACTTATCGCCACTGGCAGCAGCCACTGGTAACAGGATTAGCAGAGCGAGGTATGTAGGCGGTGCTACA
GAGTTCTTGAAGTGGTGGCCTAACTACGGCTACACTAGAAGAACAGTATTTGGTATCTGCGCTCTGCTGA
AGCCAGTTACCTTCGGAAAAAGAGTTGGTAGCTCTTGATCCGGCAAACAAACCACCGCTGGTAGCGGTGG
TTTTTTTGTTTGCAAGCAGCAGATTACGCGCAGAAAAAAAGGATCTCAAGAAGATCCTTTGATCTTTTCT
ACGGGGTCTGACGCTCAGTGGAACGAAAACTCACGTTAAGGGATTTTGGTCATGAGATTATCAAAAAGGA
TCTTCACCTAGATCCTTTTAAATTAAAAATGAAGTTTTAAATCAATCTAAAGTATATATGAGTAAACTTG
GTCTGACAGTTACCAATGCTTAATCAGTGAGGCACCTATCTCAGCGATCTGTCTATTTCGTTCATCCATA
GTTGCCTGACTCCCCGTCGTGTAGATAACTACGATACGGGAGGGCTTACCATCTGGCCCCAGTGCTGCAA
TGATACCGCGAGACCCACGCTCACCGGCTCCAGATTTATCAGCAATAAACCAGCCAGCCGGAAGGGCCGA
GCGCAGAAGTGGTCCTGCAACTTTATCCGCCTCCATCCAGTCTATTAATTGTTGCCGGGAAGCTAGAGTA
AGTAGTTCGCCAGTTAATAGTTTGCGCAACGTTGTTGCCATTGCTACAGGCATCGTGGTGTCACGCTCGT
CGTTTGGTATGGCTTCATTCAGCTCCGGTTCCCAACGATCAAGGCGAGTTACATGATCCCCCATGTTGTG
CAAAAAAGCGGTTAGCTCCTTCGGTCCTCCGATCGTTGTCAGAAGTAAGTTGGCCGCAGTGTTATCACTC
ATGGTTATGGCAGCACTGCATAATTCTCTTACTGTCATGCCATCCGTAAGATGCTTTTCTGTGACTGGTG
AGTACTCAACCAAGTCATTCTGAGAATAGTGTATGCGGCGACCGAGTTGCTCTTGCCCGGCGTCAATACG
GGATAATACCGCGCCACATAGCAGAACTTTAAAAGTGCTCATCATTGGAAAACGTTCTTCGGGGCGAAAA
CTCTCAAGGATCTTACCGCTGTTGAGATCCAGTTCGATGTAACCCACTCGTGCACCCAACTGATCTTCAG
CATCTTTTACTTTCACCAGCGTTTCTGGGTGAGCAAAAACAGGAAGGCAAAATGCCGCAAAAAAGGGAAT
AAGGGCGACACGGAAATGTTGAATACTCATACTCTTCCTTTTTCAATATTATTGAAGCATTTATCAGGGT
TATTGTCTCATGAGCGGATACATATTTGAATGTATTTAGAAAAATAAACAAATAGGGGTTCCGCGCACAT
TTCCCCGAAAAGTGCCACCTGACGTCGACGGATCGGGAGATCTCCCGATCCCCTATGGTGCACTCTCAGT
ACAATCTGCTCTGATGCCGCATAGTTAAGCCAGTATCTGCTCCCTGCTTGTGTGTTGGAGGTCGCTGAGT
AGTGCGCGAGCAAAATTTAAGCTACAACAAGGCAAGGCTTGACCGACAATTGCATGAAGAATCTGCTTAG
GGTTAGGCGTTTTGCGCTGCTTCGTACGGGCCAGATATACGCGTTGACATTGATTATTGACTAGTTATTA
ATAGTAATCAATTACGGGGTCATTAGTTCATAGCCCATATATGGAGTTCCGCGTTACATAACTTACGGTA
AATGGCCCGCCTGGCTGACCGCCCAACGACCCCCGCCCATTGACGTCAATAATGACGTATGTTCCCATAG
TAACGCCAATAGGGACTTTCCATTGACGTCAATGGGTGGAGTATTTACGGTAAACTGCCCACTTGGCAGT
ACATCAAGTGTATCATATGCCAAGTACGCCCCCTATTGACGTCAATGACGGTAAATGGCCCGCCTGGCAT
TATGCCCAGTACATGACCTTATGGGACTTTCCTACTTGGCAGTACATCTACGTATTAGTCATCGCTATTA
CCATGGTGATGCGGTTTTGGCAGTACATCAATGGGCGTGGATAGCGGTTTGACTCACGGGGATTTCCAAG
TCTCCACCCCATTGACGTCAATGGGAGTTTGTTTTGGCACCAAAATCAACGGGACTTTCCAAAATGTCGT
AACAACTCCGCCCCATTGACGCAAATGGGCGGTAGGCGTGTACGGTGGGAGGTCTATATAAGCAGAGCTC
TCCCTATCAGTGATAGAGATCTCCCTATCAGTGATAGAGATCGTCGACGAGCTCGTTTAGTGAACCGTCA
GATCGCCTGGAGACGCCATCCACGCTGTTTTGACCTCCATAGAAGACACCGGGACCGATCCAGCCTCCGG
ACTCTAGCGTTTAAACTTAAGCTTCGCCACCATGTACAGGATGCAACTCCTGTCTTGCATTGCACTAAGT
CTTGCACTTGTCACAAACGCTAGCGCTCCAACCTCCAGCTCTACAAAAAAGACTCAGCTGCAGCTGGAGC
ACCTGCTGCTCGACCTACAAATGATACTCAACGGAATCAACAACTATAAGAATCCTAAGCTGACGCGGAT
GCTGACCGCCAAGTTTTACATGCCCAAAAAGGCGACCGAGCTGAAGCATTTGCAGTGTCTGGAGGAAGAG
CTCAAGCCTTTGGAGGAGGTGCTTAATCTCGCCCAAAGCAAAAATTTCCACTTTGATCCGCGGGACGTCG
TGTCAAATATCAACGTCTTTGTGCTGGAACTGAAAGGCTCTGAGACAACCTTTATGTGTGAATATGCCGA
TGAAACTGCTACCATCGTTGAGTTTTTAAATCGATGGATAACATTTTGCCAGAGTATAATTTCTACTTTG
ACCGGCGCCGGGACAGGATATATTCACCCATTCCATCTGGTTATTCATAACGAGTCGGGCGGTGGGGGAT
CTGGTGGAGGGGGATCAGGAGGTGGCGGATCCGCGGTGAATGGCACTTCCCAGTTCACATGCTTCTACAA
TTCGAGAGCCAACATCTCCTGTGTCTGGAGCCAAGATGGGGCTCTGCAGGACACTTCCTGCCAAGTCCAT
GCCTGGCCGGACAGACGGCGGTGGAACCAAACCTGTGAGCTGCTCCCCGTGAGTCAAGCATCCTGGGCCT
GCAACCTGATCCTCGGAGCCCCAGATTCTCAGAAACTGACCACAGTTGACATCGTCACCCTGAGGGTGCT
GTGCCGTGAGGGGGTGCGATGGAGGGTGATGGCCATCCAGGACTTCAAGCCCTTTGAGAACCTTCGCCTG
ATGGCCCCCATCTCCCTCCAAGTTGTCCACGTGGAGACCCACAGATGCAACATAAGCTGGGAAATCTCCC
AAGCCTCCCACTACTTTGAAAGACACCTGGAGTTCGAGGCCCGGACGCTGTCCCCAGGCCACACCTGGGA
GGAGGCCCCCCTGCTGACTCTCAAGCAGAAGCAGGAATGGATCTGCCTGGAGACGCTCACCCCAGACACC
CAGTATGAGTTTCAGGTGCGGGTCAAGCCTCTGCAAGGCGAGTTCACGACCTGGAGCCCCTGGAGCCAGC
CCCTGGCCTTCAGGACAAAGCCTGCAGCCCTTGGGAAGGACACCTAGGGCCCGAACAAAAACTCATCTCA
GAAGAGGATCTGAATAGCGCCGTCGACCATCATCATAATCATCATTGAGTTTAAACCCGCTGATCAGCCT
CGACTGTGCCTTCTAGTTGCCAGCCATCTGTTGTTTGCCCCTCCCCCGTGCCTTCCTTGACCCTGGAAGG
TGCCACTCCCACTGTCCTTTCCTAATAAAATGAGGAAATTGCATCGCATTGTCTGAGTAGGTGTCATTCT
ATTCTGGGGGGTGGGGTGGGGCAGGACAGCAAGGGGGAGGATTGGGAAGACAATAGCAGGCATGCTGGGG
ATGCGGTGGGCTCTATGGAGATCTATCGATGTTCTGGGGATGCGGTGGGCTCTATGGCTTCTGAGGCGGA
AAGAACCAGCTGGGGCTCTAGGGGGTATCCCC
[124 nt withheld, positions 4163-4286]
C
[91 nt withheld, positions 4288-4378]
AGGGTGATGGTTCACGTACCTAGAAGTTCCTATTCCGAAGTTCCTATTCTCTAGAAAGTATAGGAACTTC
CTTGGCCAAAAAGCCTGAACTCACCGCGACGTCTGTCGAGAAGTTTCTGATCGAAAAGTTCGACAGCGTC
TCCGACCTGATGCAGCTCTCGGAGGGCGAAGAATCTCGTGCTTTCAGCTTCGATGTAGGAGGGCGTGGAT
ATGTCCTGCGGGTAAATAGCTGCGCCGATGGTTTCTACAAAGATCGTTATGTTTATCGGCACTTTGCATC
GGCCGCGCTCCCGATTCCGGAAGTGCTTGACATTGGGGAATTCAGCGAGAGCCTGACCTATTGCATCTCC
CGCCGTGCACAGGGTGTCACGTTGCAAGACCTGCCTGAAACCGAACTGCCCGCTGTTCTGCAGCCGGTCG
CGGAGGCCATGGATGCGATCGCTGCGGCCGATCTTAGCCAGACGAGCGGGTTCGGCCCATTCGGACCGCA
AGGAATCGGTCAATACACTACATGGCGTGATTTCATATGCGCGATTGCTGATCCCCATGTGTATCACTGG
CAAACTGTGATGGACGACACCGTCAGTGCGTCCGTCGCGCAGGCTCTCGATGAGCTGATGCTTTGGGCCG
AGGACTGCCCCGAAGTCCGGCACCTCGTGCACGCGGATTTCGGCTCCAACAATGTCCTGACGGACAATGG
CCGCATAACAGCGGTCATTGACTGGAGCGAGGCGATGTTCGGGGATTCCCAATACGAGGTCGCCAACATC
TTCTTCTGGAGGCCGTGGTTGGCTTGTATGGAGCAGCAGACGCGCTACTTCGAGCGGAGGCATCCGGAGC
TTGCAGGATCGCCGCGGCTCCGGGCGTATATGCTCCGCATTGGTCTTGACCAACTCTATCAGAGCTTGGT
TGACGGCAATTTCGATGATGCAGCTTGGGCGCAGGGTCGATGCGACGCAATCGTCCGATCCGGAGCCGGG
ACTGTCGGGCGTACACAAATCGCCCGCAGAAGCGCGGCCGTCTGGACCGATGGCTGTGTAGAAGTACTCG
CCGATAGTGGAAACCGACGCCCCAGCACTCGTCCGAGGGCAAAGGAATAGCACGTACTACGAGATTTCGA
TTCCACCGCCGCCTTCTATGAAAGGTTGGGCTTCGGAATCGTTTTCCGGGACGCCGGCTGGATGATCCTC
CAGCGCGGGGATCTCATGCTGGAGTTCTTCGCCCACCCCAACTTGTTTATTGCAGCTTATAATGGTTACA
AATAAAGCAATAGCATCACAAATTTCACAAATAAAGCATTTTTTTCACTGCATTCTAGTTGTGGTTTGTC
CAAACTCATCAATGTATCTTATCATGTCTGTATACCGTCGACCTCTAGCTAGAGCTTGGCGTAATCATGG
TCATAGCTGTTTCCTGTGTGAAATTGTTATCCGCTCACAATTCCACACAACATACGAGCCGGAAGCATAA
AGTGTAAAGCCTGGGGTGCCTAATGAGTGAGCTAACTCACATTAATTGCGTTGCGCTCACTGCCCGCTTT
CCAGTCGGGAAACCTGTCGTGCCAGCTGCATTAATGAATCGGCCAACGCGCGGGGAGAGGCGGTTTGCGT
ATTGGGCGCTCTTCCGCTTCCTCGCTCACTGACTCGCTGCGCTCGGTCGTTCGGCTGCGGCGAGCGGTAT
CAGCTCACTCAAAGGCGGTAATACGGTTATCCACAGAATCAGGGGATAACGCAGGAAAGAACATGTGAGC
AAAAGGCCAGCAAAAGGCCAGGAACCGTAAAAAGGCCGCGTTGCTGGCGTTTTTCCATAGGCTCCGCCCC
CCTGACGAGCATCACAAAAATCGACGCTCAAGTCAGAGGTGGCGAAACCCGACAGGACTATAAAGATACC
AGGCGTTTCCCCCTGGAAGCTCCCTCGTGCGCTCTCCTGTTCCGACCCTGCCGCTTACCGGATACCTGTC
CGCCTTTCTCCCTTCGGGAAGCGTGGCGCTT
Features (pLannotate 1.2.2; 23 found; start..end, strand, type, name):
    570..1430    -  CDS            AmpR: β-lactamase; bla; confers resistance to ampicillin, carbenicillin, and related antibiotics
   1431..1535    -  promoter       AmpR promoter: bla
   1594..1646    -  misc_feature   bom (fragment): basis of mobility region from pBR322
   1796..2175    +  enhancer       CMV enhancer: human cytomegalovirus immediate early enhancer
   2176..2379    +  promoter       CMV promoter: human cytomegalovirus (CMV) immediate early promoter
   2381..2400    +  promoter       PLtetO-1 promoter (fragment): modified phage lambda PL promoter with tet operator sites (Lutz and Bujard, 1997)
   2402..2421    +  promoter       PLtetO-1 promoter (fragment): modified phage lambda PL promoter with tet operator sites (Lutz and Bujard, 1997)
   2429..2462    +  promoter       TRE3GV promoter (fragment): 3rd-generation Tet-responsive promoter that can be activated by binding of Tet-On® 3G, optimized for retroviral and lentiviral vectors
   2552..3013    +  CDS            IL2: IL2_HUMAN - Experimental evidence at protein level: Swiss-Prot protein existence level 1. Produced by T-cells in response to antigenic or mitogenic stimulation, this protein is required for T-cell proliferation and other activities crucial to regulation of the immune response. Can stimulate B-cells, monocytes, lymphokine-activated killer cells, natural killer cells, and glioma cells. From Homo sapiens (Human).
   3113..3754    +  CDS            IL2RB (fragment): IL2RB_HUMAN - Also known as IL15RB From Homo sapiens (Human).
   3854..4078    +  polyA_signal   bGH poly(A) signal: bovine growth hormone polyadenylation signal
   4094..4117    +  polyA_signal   bGH poly(A) signal (fragment): bovine growth hormone polyadenylation signal
   4121..4142    +  promoter       SV40 promoter (fragment): SV40 enhancer and early promoter
   4163..4396    +  rep_origin     f1 ori (fragment) (sequence partly withheld): f1 bacteriophage origin of replication; arrow indicates direction of (+) strand synthesis
   4401..4448    +  protein_bind   FRT: FLP-mediated recombination occurs in the 8-bp core sequence TCTAGAAA (Turan and Bode, 2011). FLP recombinase from the Saccharomyces cerevisiae 2μ plasmid
   4456..5478    +  CDS            HygR: aminoglycoside phosphotransferase from E. coli; aph(4)-Ia; confers resistance to hygromycin
   5488..5613    +  CDS            ble (fragment): BLE_KLEPN - Experimental evidence at protein level: Swiss-Prot protein existence level 1. Binding protein with a strong affinity to the bleomycin family of antibiotics. Binds to CL990; an antimitotic-antibiotic compound. From Klebsiella pneumoniae.
   5608..5729    +  polyA_signal   SV40 poly(A) signal: SV40 polyadenylation signal
   5802..5818    -  protein_bind   lac operator: The lac repressor binds to the lac operator to inhibit transcription in E. coli. This inhibition can be relieved by adding lactose or isopropyl-β-D-thiogalactopyranoside (IPTG). lac repressor encoded by lacI
   5826..5856    -  promoter       lac promoter: promoter for the E. coli lac operon
   5871..5892    -  protein_bind   CAP binding site: CAP binding activates transcription in the presence of cAMP. E. coli catabolite activator protein
   5905..5997    -  CDS            lacI (fragment): lac repressor; lacI; The lac repressor binds to the lac operator to inhibit transcription in E. coli. This inhibition can be relieved by adding lactose or isopropyl-β-D-thiogalactopyranoside (IPTG).
   6180..399     -  rep_origin     ori (across the origin): high-copy-number ColE1/pMB1/pBR322/pUC origin of replication
