[The description below was written by a language model from this plasmid's Addgene catalogue record and pLannotate feature annotations shown in this document.]
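Description:
CA-0058 CMVTO-SumIL2-rens-3GS-IL2Rb is a 6.4 kb mammalian expression plasmid built on a CMVTO-FlpIn backbone. In bacteria it is maintained at high copy through a ColE1/pUC-type origin and selected with ampicillin via the β-lactamase gene. The expression cassette is driven by the human CMV immediate-early enhancer and promoter. This is followed by two short elements annotated as tet operator-containing fragments, consistent with the "TO" (tet operator) designation, in which transcription can be held off by Tet repressor and relieved by tetracycline or doxycycline. The cassette ends in a bGH polyadenylation signal. Downstream lies an FRT site placed directly in front of a hygromycin resistance coding sequence, with no complete promoter annotated upstream, and an SV40 poly(A) signal. This is the standard Flp-In arrangement. FLP-mediated recombination into a genomic FRT landing pad places the hygromycin gene behind a resident promoter, allowing selection of single-copy, site-specific stable integrants.

The insert is a human fusion protein in which IL-2 is joined to a fragment of the IL-2 receptor β chain (IL2RB). The IL-2 portion carries the L80F, R81D, L85V, I86V and I92F substitutions. About 100 bp of unannotated sequence separates the two coding regions. From the construct name, this probably holds a "rens" element and a 3×GS flexible linker, though the record does not define "rens". The stated purpose is "CageIL-2 (C-term 15 AA)", which suggests a design in which the tethered receptor domain masks the cytokine. The associated work concerns orthogonalized human protease control of secreted signals, so the linker may hold a protease cleavage site that releases active IL-2. The record does not confirm this, nor does it explain what the "C-term 15 AA" refers to.
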