Addgene plasmid #231223: CA-0058 CMVTO-SumIL2-rens-3GS-IL2Rb
Purpose: CageIL-2 (C-term 15 AA)
Depositing lab: Xiaojing Gao. Depositing organization: Stanford University. Publication: Orthogonalized human protease control of secreted signals. Aldrete CA, Call CC, Sant'Anna LE, Vlahos AE, Pei J, Cong Q, Gao XJ. Nat Chem Biol. 2025 Jan 15. doi: 10.1038/s41589-024-01831-x. PubMed 39814991.
Backbone
  Vector backbone: CMVTO-FlpIn
  Vector type: Mammalian Expression
Growth in bacteria
  Bacterial resistance: Ampicillin, 100 μg/mL
  Growth temperature: 37°C
  Growth strain: DH5alpha
  Copy number: High Copy
Gene/Insert
  Gene/Insert name: SumIL2-rens-3GS-IL2Rb
  Species: H. sapiens (human)
  Mutation: L80F, R81D, L85V, I86V, I92F
  Entrez Gene: IL2 (a.k.a. IL-2, TCGF, lymphokine)
  Cloning method: Ligation Independent Cloning
Terms and licenses: Academic/Nonprofit Terms; Industry Terms: Not Available to Industry
How to cite: CA-0058 CMVTO-SumIL2-rens-3GS-IL2Rb was a gift from Xiaojing Gao (Addgene plasmid # 231223 ; http://n2t.net/addgene:231223 ; RRID:Addgene_231223)
